>Addgene plasmid #142212 | TFORF0939 | addgene full sequence | sequence record 397657 | Addgene NGS Result
TTAATGTAGTCTTATGCAATACTCTTGTAGTCTTGCAACATGGTAACGATGAGTTAGCAACATGCCTTAC
AAGGAGAGAAAAAGCACCGTGCATGCCGATTGGTGGAAGTAAGGTGGTACGATCGTGCCTTATTAGGAAG
GCAACAGACGGGTCTGACATGGATTGGACGAACCACTGAATTGCCGCATTGCAGAGATATTGTATTTAAG
TGCCTAGCTCGATACATAAACGGGTCTCTCTGGTTAGACCAGATCTGAGCCTGGGAGCTCTCTGGCTAAC
TAGGGAACCCACTGCTTAAGCCTCAATAAAGCTTGCCTTGAGTGCTTCAAGTAGTGTGTGCCCGTCTGTT
GTGTGACTCTGGTAACTAGAGATCCCTCAGACCCTTTTAGTCAGTGTGGAAAATCTCTAGCAGTGGCGCC
CGAACAGGGACTTGAAAGCGAAAGGGAAACCAGAGGAGCTCTCTCGACGCAGGACTCGGCTTGCTGAAGC
GCGCACGGCAAGAGGCGAGGGGCGGCGACTGGTGAGTACGCCAAAAATTTTGACTAGCGGAGGCTAGAAG
GAGAGAGATGGGTGCGAGAGCGTCAGTATTAAGCGGGGGAGAATTAGATCGCGATGGGAAAAAATTCGGT
TAAGGCCAGGGGGAAAGAAAAAATATAAATTAAAACATATAGTATGGGCAAGCAGGGAGCTAGAACGATT
CGCAGTTAATCCTGGCCTGTTAGAAACATCAGAAGGCTGTAGACAAATACTGGGACAGCTACAACCATCC
CTTCAGACAGGATCAGAAGAACTTAGATCATTATATAATACAGTAGCAACCCTCTATTGTGTGCATCAAA
GGATAGAGATAAAAGACACCAAGGAAGCTTTAGACAAGATAGAGGAAGAGCAAAACAAAAGTAAGACCAC
CGCACAGCAAGCGGCCGCTGATCTTCAGACCTGGAGGAGGAGATATGAGGGACAATTGGAGAAGTGAATT
ATATAAATATAAAGTAGTAAAAATTGAACCATTAGGAGTAGCACCCACCAAGGCAAAGAGAAGAGTGGTG
CAGAGAGAAAAAAGAGCAGTGGGAATAGGAGCTTTGTTCCTTGGGTTCTTGGGAGCAGCAGGAAGCACTA
TGGGCGCAGCGTCAATGACGCTGACGGTACAGGCCAGACAATTATTGTCTGGTATAGTGCAGCAGCAGAA
CAATTTGCTGAGGGCTATTGAGGCGCAACAGCATCTGTTGCAACTCACAGTCTGGGGCATCAAGCAGCTC
CAGGCAAGAATCCTGGCTGTGGAAAGATACCTAAAGGATCAACAGCTCCTGGGGATTTGGGGTTGCTCTG
GAAAACTCATTTGCACCACTGCTGTGCCTTGGAATGCTAGTTGGAGTAATAAATCTCTGGAACAGATTTG
GAATCACACGACCTGGATGGAGTGGGACAGAGAAATTAACAATTACACAAGCTTAATACACTCCTTAATT
GAAGAATCGCAAAACCAGCAAGAAAAGAATGAACAAGAATTATTGGAATTAGATAAATGGGCAAGTTTGT
GGAATTGGTTTAACATAACAAATTGGCTGTGGTATATAAAATTATTCATAATGATAGTAGGAGGCTTGGT
AGGTTTAAGAATAGTTTTTGCTGTACTTTCTATAGTGAATAGAGTTAGGCAGGGATATTCACCATTATCG
TTTCAGACCCACCTCCCAACCCCGAGGGGACCCATGCATTGCATCTCAATTAGTCAGCAACCAGGTGTGG
AAAGTCCCCAGGCTCCCCAGCAGGCAGAAGTATGCAAAGCATGCGTCTCAATTAGTCAGCAACCATAGTC
CCGCCCCTAACTCCGCCCATCCCGCCCCTAACTCCGCCCAGTTCCGCCCATTCTCCGCCCCATGGCTGAC
TAATTTTTTTTATTTATGCAGAGGCCGAGGCCGCCTCGGCCTCTGAGCTATTCCAGAAGTAGTGAGGAGG
CTTTTTTGGAGGCCTAGGCTTTTGCAAAAAGCTTTCTAGAGGTACCACCGGAGCTTACCATGACCGAGTA
CAAGCCCACGGTGCGCCTCGCCACCCGCGACGACGTCCCCAGGGCCGTACGCACCCTCGCCGCCGCGTTC
GCCGACTACCCCGCCACGCGCCACACCGTCGATCCGGACCGCCACATCGAGCGGGTCACCGAGCTGCAAG
AACTCTTCCTCACGCGCGTCGGGCTCGACATCGGCAAGGTGTGGGTCGCGGACGACGGCGCCGCCGTGGC
GGTCTGGACCACGCCGGAGAGCGTCGAAGCGGGGGCGGTGTTCGCCGAGATCGGCCCGCGCATGGCCGAG
TTGAGCGGTTCCCGGCTGGCCGCGCAGCAACAGATGGAAGGCCTCCTGGCGCCGCACCGGCCCAAGGAGC
CCGCGTGGTTCCTGGCCACCGTCGGCGTCTCGCCCGACCACCAGGGCAAGGGTCTGGGCAGCGCCGTCGT
GCTCCCCGGAGTGGAGGCGGCCGAGCGCGCCGGGGTGCCCGCCTTCCTGGAGACCTCCGCGCCCCGCAAC
CTCCCCTTCTACGAGCGGCTCGGCTTCACCGTCACCGCCGACGTCGAGGTGCCCGAAGGACCGCGCACCT
GGTGCATGACCCGCAAGCCCGGTGCCAGTTAACGAATTCTAGATCTTGAGACAAATGGCAGTATTCATCC
ACAATTTTAAAAGAAAAGGGGGGATTGGGGGGTACAGTGCAGGGGAAAGAATAGTAGACATAATAGCAAC
AGACATACAAACTAAAGAATTACAAAAACAAATTACAAAAATTCAAAATTTTCGGGTTTATTACAGGGAC
AGCAGAGATCCACTTTGGCGCCGGCTCGAGGCCTGCAGGTGCAAAGATGGATAAAGTTTTAAACAGAGAG
GAATCTTTGCAGCTAATGGACCTTCTAGGTCTTGAAAGGAGTGGGAATTGGCTCCGGTGCCCGTCAGTGG
GCAGAGCGCACATCGCCCACAGTCCCCGAGAAGTTGGGGGGAGGGGTCGGCAATTGAACCGGTGCCTAGA
GAAGGTGGCGCGGGGTAAACTGGGAAAGTGATGTCGTGTACTGGCTCCGCCTTTTTCCCGAGGGTGGGGG
AGAACCGTATATAAGTGCAGTAGTCGCCGTGAACGTTCTTTTTCGCAACGGGTTTGCCGCCAGAACACAG
GTAAGTGCCGTGTGTGGTTCCCGCGGGCCTGGCCTCTTTACGGGTTATGGCCCTTGCGTGCCTTGAATTA
CTTCCACCTGGCTGCAGTACGTGATTCTTGATCCCGAGCTTCGGGTTGGAAGTGGGTGGGAGAGTTCGAG
GCCTTGCGCTTAAGGAGCCCCTTCGCCTCGTGCTTGAGTTGAGGCCTGGCCTGGGCGCTGGGGCCGCCGC
GTGCGAATCTGGTGGCACCTTCGCGCCTGTCTCGCTGCTTTCGATAAGTCTCTAGCCATTTAAAATTTTT
GATGACCTGCTGCGACGCTTTTTTTCTGGCAAGATAGTCTTGTAAATGCGGGCCAAGATCTGCACACTGG
TATTTCGGTTTTTGGGGCCGCGGGCGGCGACGGGGCCCGTGCGTCCCAGCGCACATGTTCGGCGAGGCGG
GGCCTGCGAGCGCGGCCACCGAGAATCGGACGGGGGTAGTCTCAAGCTGGCCGGCCTGCTCTGGTGCCTG
GCCTCGCGCCGCCGTGTATCGCCCCGCCCTGGGCGGCAAGGCTGGCCCGGTCGGCACCAGTTGCGTGAGC
GGAAAGATGGCCGCTTCCCGGCCCTGCTGCAGGGAGCTCAAAATGGAGGACGCGGCGCTCGGGAGAGCGG
GCGGGTGAGTCACCCACACAAAGGAAAAGGGCCTTTCCGTCCTCAGCCGTCGCTTCATGTGACTCCACGG
AGTACCGGGCGCCGTCCAGGCACCTCGATTAGTTCTCGAGCTTTTGGAGTACGTCGTCTTTAGGTTGGGG
GGAGGGGTTTTATGCGATGGAGTTTCCCCACACTGAGTGGGTGGAGACTGAAGTTAGGCCAGCTTGGCAC
TTGATGTAATTCTCCTTGGAATTTGCCCTTTTTGAGTTTGGATCTTGGTTCATTCTCAAGCCTCAGACAG
TGGTTCAAAGTTTTTTTCTTCCATTTCAGGTGTCGTGAGGCTAGCACCGCCACCATGGACTTCACCTTGG
GAGACTGGGAGCAGCTCGGGCTGGAACAGGGGGACACGTTCTGGGACACAGCGTTGGACAATTGCCAGGA
CCTCTTCCTGCTGGACCCCCCAAGACCCAACCTGACCTCCCACCCAGATGGCAGTGAAGATCTGGAGCCT
CTGGCAGGAGGAAGCCCAGAAGCAACAAGCCCTGATGTGACTGAGACCAAGAACTCTCCTCTGATGGAGG
ATTTCTTCGAAGAAGGATTCTCCCAGGAGATTATAGAGATGTTATCCAAGGATGGCTTCTGGAACTCCAA
TTTCGGAGAAGCCTGTATAGAGGACACCTGGTTAGATAGTTTGCTAGGCGATCCAGAAAGTCTTCTGAGG
TCTGATATTGCCACCAACGGGGAAAGTCCCACGGAATGCAAGAGTCATGAATTAAAGAGAGGACTCAGTC
CTGTGTCCACCGTTTCCACGGGAGAAGATTCCATGGTGCATAATGTTTCTGAAAAGACCCTCACACCAGC
TAAGTCTAAGGAATATAGGGGTGAGTTTTTCTCCTACTCCGACCACAGCCAGCAGGATTCTGTTCAGGAA
GGGGAGAAACCATATCAATGTAGTGAATGTGGGAAAAGCTTCAGTGGGAGTTACCGTCTTACCCAGCACT
GGATCACTCATACTAGGGAGAAACCCACTGTCCATCAAGAGTGTGAGCAAGGTTTTGACCGGAATGCTTC
CCTTTCTGTGTATCCGAAAACTCACACGGGCTACAAATTCTATGTGTGTAATGAATATGGGACAACTTTT
AGTCAGAGTACATACCTGTGGCATCAGAAAACTCACACTGGAGAAAAACCATGTAAGAGTCAAGATAGTG
ACCACCCACCCAGTCATGACACACAGCCTGGTGAGCATCAGAAAACTCACACAGATAGTAAGTCCTACAA
CTGTAACGAATGCGGCAAGGCTTTTACCCGGATCTTCCACCTTACTCGGCACCAGAAGATCCACACTCGG
AAACGCTATGAGTGTTCCAAGTGCCAGGCGACCTTCAACTTGAGAAAACACCTCATCCAACATCAGAAAA
CTCACGCTGCAAAAACTACCTCTGAGTGTCAGGAGTGTGGGAAGATTTTTAGGCACAGTTCGCTGCTCAT
TGAACACCAGGCTCTTCATGCTGGAGAGGAGCCTTATAAGTGTAACGAACGTGGGAAATCCTTCAGGCAT
AACTCTACCCTAAAGATCCATCAGAGGGTTCACAGTGGAGAGAAGCCTTACAAATGCAGTGAGTGTGGGA
AGGCCTTCCACCGGCACACTCACCTTAATGAACATCGGCGAATTCATACAGGCTACAGACCCCACAAATG
TCAGGAATGCGTCAGGAGTTTCAGCCGGCCCTCACATCTGATGCGACATCAGGCCATTCACACCGCAGAA
AAGCCCTATAGCTGTGCTGAATGCAAGGAGACTTTCAGCGATAACAATCGCCTTGTGCAACACCAGAAAA
TGCACACTGTCAAAACCCCATATGAATGTCAGGAGTGCGGAGAACGCTTCATTTGCGGCTCAACCCTGAA
GTGCCACGAGAGTGTTCACGCCAGAGAAAAACAAGGATTTTTTGTGAGTGGGAAGATCTTGGATCAGAAC
CCAGAACAGAAAGAGAAGTGCTTTAAGTGTAACAAATGTGAGAAAACCTTTAGCTGCAGCAAATACCTAA
CTCAGCACGAGAGGATTCACACCAGGGGAGTGAAGCCCTTTGAATGTGACCAGTGTGGGAAAGCCTTTGG
CCAAAGTACTCGGCTCATTCACCATCAAAGAATCCACTCTAGAGTGAGGCTGTATAAATGGGGTGAGCAA
GGGAAAGCCATCAGCAGTGCCTCCCTTATCAAACTTCAGTCCTTCCACACAAAGGAGCACCCTTTTAAAT
GTAACGAATGCGGAAAGACCTTCAGCCACAGTGCACACCTCTCAAAACATCAGTTAATTCACGCTGGAGA
GAATCCCTTTAAATGTAGTAAGTGTGACAGAGTCTTCACCCAGAGAAACTACCTTGTTCAGCATGAGCGA
ACTCATGCCAGAAAGAAGCCGTTGGTGTGTAACGAATGCGGGAAAACGTTCCGTCAGAGCTCATGCCTTT
CTAAGCATCAGAGAATTCACTCAGGTGAGAAGCCCTATGTATGTGATTACTGCGGGAAGGCCTTCGGCCT
GAGTGCTGAGCTTGTCCGCCACCAGAGAATTCACACTGGAGAAAAGCCTTATGTTTGTCAGGAATGCGGG
AAAGCCTTCACCCAGAGCTCATGCCTTTCTATTCACCGGAGAGTTCACACTGGGGAGAAGCCCTACAGAT
GTGGTGAATGTGGGAAAGCCTTTGCCCAGAAAGCAAATCTAACACAGCACCAGAGAATTCACACAGGGGA
GAAGCCTTACTCCTGTAATGTGTGTGGCAAAGCTTTTGTCCTCAGTGCCCATCTCAACCAGCACCTGAGA
GTTCACACCCAGGAGACACTTTATCAGTGTCAACGTTGCCAGAAAGCCTTTCGGTGCCACTCGAGCCTCA
GCCGCCATCAGCGTGTACACAACAAGCAGCAATACTGCCTGTAGTAATGAACTAGTCCGTAACTTGAAAG
TATTTCGATTTCTTGGCTTTATATATCTTGTGGAAAGGACGAATCGAGAGGTCAGACACATTTACCACGC
GTTAAGTCGACAATCAACCTCTGGATTACAAAATTTGTGAAAGATTGACTGGTATTCTTAACTATGTTGC
TCCTTTTACGCTATGTGGATACGCTGCTTTAATGCCTTTGTATCATGCTATTGCTTCCCGTATGGCTTTC
ATTTTCTCCTCCTTGTATAAATCCTGGTTGCTGTCTCTTTATGAGGAGTTGTGGCCCGTTGTCAGGCAAC
GTGGCGTGGTGTGCACTGTGTTTGCTGACGCAACCCCCACTGGTTGGGGCATTGCCACCACCTGTCAGCT
CCTTTCCGGGACTTTCGCTTTCCCCCTCCCTATTGCCACGGCGGAACTCATCGCCGCCTGCCTTGCCCGC
TGCTGGACAGGGGCTCGGCTGTTGGGCACTGACAATTCCGTGGTGTTGTCGGGGAAATCATCGTCCTTTC
CTTGGCTGCTCGCCTGTGTTGCCACCTGGATTCTGCGCGGGACGTCCTTCTGCTACGTCCCTTCGGCCCT
CAATCCAGCGGACCTTCCTTCCCGCGGCCTGCTGCCGGCTCTGCGGCCTCTTCCGCGTCTTCGCCTTCGC
CCTCAGACGAGTCGGATCTCCCTTTGGGCCGCCTCCCCGCGTCGACTTTAAGACCAATGACTTACAAGGC
AGCTGTAGATCTTAGCCACTTTTTAAAAGAAAAGGGGGGACTGGAAGGGCTAATTCACTCCCAACGAAGA
CAAGATCTGCTTTTTGCTTGTACTGGGTCTCTCTGGTTAGACCAGATCTGAGCCTGGGAGCTCTCTGGCT
AACTAGGGAACCCACTGCTTAAGCCTCAATAAAGCTTGCCTTGAGTGCTTCAAGTAGTGTGTGCCCGTCT
GTTGTGTGACTCTGGTAACTAGAGATCCCTCAGACCCTTTTAGTCAGTGTGGAAAATCTCTAGCAGTACG
TATAGTAGTTCATGTCATCTTATTATTCAGTATTTATAACTTGCAAAGAAATGAATATCAGAGAGTGAGA
GGAACTTGTTTATTGCAGCTTATAATGGTTACAAATAAAGCAATAGCATCACAAATTTCACAAATAAAGC
ATTTTTTTCACTGCATTCTAGTTGTGGTTTGTCCAAACTCATCAATGTATCTTATCATGTCTGGCTCTAG
CTATCCCGCCCCTAACTCCGCCCATCCCGCCCCTAACTCCGCCCAGTTCCGCCCATTCTCCGCCCCATGG
CTGACTAATTTTTTTTATTTATGCAGAGGCCGAGGCCGCCTCGGCCTCTGAGCTATTCCAGAAGTAGTGA
GGAGGCTTTTTTGGAGGCCTAGGGACGTACCCAATTCGCCCTATAGTGAGTCGTATTACGCGCGCTCACT
GGCCGTCGTTTTACAACGTCGTGACTGGGAAAACCCTGGCGTTACCCAACTTAATCGCCTTGCAGCACAT
CCCCCTTTCGCCAGCTGGCGTAATAGCGAAGAGGCCCGCACCGATCGCCCTTCCCAACAGTTGCGCAGCC
TGAATGGCGAATGGG
[124 nt withheld, positions 8276-8399]
C
[91 nt withheld, positions 8401-8491]
A
[49 nt withheld, positions 8493-8541]
CCTTTGACGTTGGAGTCCACGTTCTTT
[37 nt withheld, positions 8569-8605]
ACCCTATCTCGGTCTATTCTTTTGATTTATAAGGGATTTTGCCGATTTCGGCCTATTGGTTAAAAAATGA
GCTGATTTAACAAAAATTTAACGCGAATTTTAACAAAATATTAACGCTTACAATTTAGGTGGCACTTTTC
GGGGAAATGTGCGCGGAACCCCTATTTGTTTATTTTTCTAAATACATTCAAATATGTATCCGCTCATGAG
ACAATAACCCTGATAAATGCTTCAATAATATTGAAAAAGGAAGAGTATGAGTATTCAACATTTCCGTGTC
GCCCTTATTCCCTTTTTTGCGGCATTTTGCCTTCCTGTTTTTGCTCACCCAGAAACGCTGGTGAAAGTAA
AAGATGCTGAAGATCAGTTGGGTGCACGAGTGGGTTACATCGAACTGGATCTCAACAGCGGTAAGATCCT
TGAGAGTTTTCGCCCCGAAGAACGTTTTCCAATGATGAGCACTTTTAAAGTTCTGCTATGTGGCGCGGTA
TTATCCCGTATTGACGCCGGGCAAGAGCAACTCGGTCGCCGCATACACTATTCTCAGAATGACTTGGTTG
AGTACTCACCAGTCACAGAAAAGCATCTTACGGATGGCATGACAGTAAGAGAATTATGCAGTGCTGCCAT
AACCATGAGTGATAACACTGCGGCCAACTTACTTCTGACAACGATCGGAGGACCGAAGGAGCTAACCGCT
TTTTTGCACAACATGGGGGATCATGTAACTCGCCTTGATCGTTGGGAACCGGAGCTGAATGAAGCCATAC
CAAACGACGAGCGTGACACCACGATGCCTGTAGCAATGGCAACAACGTTGCGCAAACTATTAACTGGCGA
ACTACTTACTCTAGCTTCCCGGCAACAATTAATAGACTGGATGGAGGCGGATAAAGTTGCAGGACCACTT
CTGCGCTCGGCCCTTCCGGCTGGCTGGTTTATTGCTGATAAATCTGGAGCCGGTGAGCGTGGGTCTCGCG
GTATCATTGCAGCACTGGGGCCAGATGGTAAGCCCTCCCGTATCGTAGTTATCTACACGACGGGGAGTCA
GGCAACTATGGATGAACGAAATAGACAGATCGCTGAGATAGGTGCCTCACTGATTAAGCATTGGTAACTG
TCAGACCAAGTTTACTCATATATACTTTAGATTGATTTAAAACTTCATTTTTAATTTAAAAGGATCTAGG
TGAAGATCCTTTTTGATAATCTCATGACCAAAATCCCTTAACGTGAGTTTTCGTTCCACTGAGCGTCAGA
CCCCGTAGAAAAGATCAAAGGATCTTCTTGAGATCCTTTTTTTCTGCGCGTAATCTGCTGCTTGCAAACA
AAAAAACCACCGCTACCAGCGGTGGTTTGTTTGCCGGATCAAGAGCTACCAACTCTTTTTCCGAAGGTAA
CTGGCTTCAGCAGAGCGCAGATACCAAATACTGTTCTTCTAGTGTAGCCGTAGTTAGGCCACCACTTCAA
GAACTCTGTAGCACCGCCTACATACCTCGCTCTGCTAATCCTGTTACCAGTGGCTGCTGCCAGTGGCGAT
AAGTCGTGTCTTACCGGGTTGGACTCAAGACGATAGTTACCGGATAAGGCGCAGCGGTCGGGCTGAACGG
GGGGTTCGTGCACACAGCCCAGCTTGGAGCGAACGACCTACACCGAACTGAGATACCTACAGCGTGAGCT
ATGAGAAAGCGCCACGCTTCCCGAAGGGAGAAAGGCGGACAGGTATCCGGTAAGCGGCAGGGTCGGAACA
GGAGAGCGCACGAGGGAGCTTCCAGGGGGAAACGCCTGGTATCTTTATAGTCCTGTCGGGTTTCGCCACC
TCTGACTTGAGCGTCGATTTTTGTGATGCTCGTCAGGGGGGCGGAGCCTATGGAAAAACGCCAGCAACGC
GGCCTTTTTACGGTTCCTGGCCTTTTGCTGGCCTTTTGCTCACATGTTCTTTCCTGCGTTATCCCCTGAT
TCTGTGGATAACCGTATTACCGCCTTTGAGTGAGCTGATACCGCTCGCCGCAGCCGAACGACCGAGCGCA
GCGAGTCAGTGAGCGAGGAAGCGGAAGAGCGCCCAATACGCAAACCGCCTCTCCCCGCGCGTTGGCCGAT
TCATTAATGCAGCTGGCACGACAGGTTTCCCGACTGGAAAGCGGGCAGTGAGCGCAACGCAATTAATGTG
AGTTAGCTCACTCATTAGGCACCCCAGGCTTTACACTTTATGCTTCCGGCTCGTATGTTGTGTGGAATTG
TGAGCGGATAACAATTTCACACAGGAAACAGCTATGACCATGATTACGCCAAGCGCGCAATTAACCCTCA
CTAAAGGGAACAAAAGCTGGAGCTGCAAGC
Features (pLannotate 1.2.2; 31 found; start..end, strand, type, name):
      5..231     +  promoter       RSV promoter: Rous sarcoma virus enhancer/promoter
    232..412     +  LTR            5' LTR (truncated): truncated 5' long terminal repeat (LTR) from HIV-1
    459..584     +  misc_feature   HIV-1 Ψ: packaging signal of human immunodeficiency virus type 1
    568..931     +  CDS            HIV-1 gag (fragment): gag protein from human immunodeficiency virus 1; gag
   1077..1310    +  misc_feature   RRE: The Rev response element (RRE) of HIV-1 allows for Rev-dependent mRNA export from the nucleus to the cytoplasm.
   1687..1713    +  CDS            Rev (fragment): human immunodeficiency virus 1 (HIV-1) Rev protein; rev; enhances nuclear export of unspliced and incompletely spliced viral mRNAs
   1720..1743    +  promoter       SV40 promoter (fragment): SV40 early promoter
   1744..1815    +  promoter       SV40 promoter (fragment): SV40 enhancer and early promoter
   1839..1974    +  rep_origin     SV40 ori: SV40 origin of replication
   2020..2616    +  CDS            PuroR (fragment): puromycin N-acetyltransferase; pac from Streptomyces; confers resistance to puromycin
   2665..2782    +  misc_feature   cPPT/CTS: central polypurine tract and central termination sequence of HIV-1
   2847..2913    +  CDS            small t antigen (fragment): SV40 (simian virus 40) small t antigen
   2920..4098    +  promoter       EF-1α promoter: strong constitutive promoter for human elongation factor EF-1α
   4115..6058    +  CDS            ZNF473 (fragment): ZN473_HUMAN - Also known as KIAA1141, ZFP100. Experimental evidence at protein level: Swiss-Prot protein existence level 1. Involved in histone 3'-end pre-mRNA processing by associating with U7 snRNP and interacting with SLBP/pre-mRNA complex. Increases histone 3'-end pre-mRNA processing but has no effect on U7 snRNP levels, when overexpressed. Required for cell cycle progression from G1 to S phases. From Homo sapiens (Human).
   6707..6760    +  promoter       U6 promoter (fragment): RNA polymerase III promoter for human U6 snRNA
   6802..7390    +  misc_feature   WPRE: woodchuck hepatitis virus posttranscriptional regulatory element
   7441..7460    +  misc_feature   cPPT/CTS (fragment): central polypurine tract and central termination sequence of HIV-1
   7462..7695    +  LTR            3' LTR (ΔU3): self-inactivating 3' long terminal repeat (LTR) from HIV-1
   7773..7894    +  polyA_signal   SV40 poly(A) signal: SV40 polyadenylation signal
   7934..8069    +  rep_origin     SV40 ori: SV40 origin of replication
   8090..8108    -  promoter       T7 promoter: promoter for bacteriophage T7 RNA polymerase
   8116..8271    +  CDS            lacZα (fragment): LacZα fragment of β-galactosidase; lacZ fragment
   8276..8704    +  rep_origin     f1 ori (sequence partly withheld): f1 bacteriophage origin of replication; arrow indicates direction of (+) strand synthesis
   8757..8861    +  promoter       AmpR promoter: bla
   8862..9722    +  CDS            AmpR: β-lactamase; bla; confers resistance to ampicillin, carbenicillin, and related antibiotics
   9893..10481   +  rep_origin     ori: high-copy-number ColE1/pMB1/pBR322/pUC origin of replication
  10664..10756   +  CDS            lacI (fragment): lac repressor; lacI; The lac repressor binds to the lac operator to inhibit transcription in E. coli. This inhibition can be relieved by adding lactose or isopropyl-β-D-thiogalactopyranoside (IPTG).
  10769..10790   +  protein_bind   CAP binding site: CAP binding activates transcription in the presence of cAMP. E. coli catabolite activator protein
  10805..10835   +  promoter       lac promoter: promoter for the E. coli lac operon
  10839..10861   +  protein_bind   lac operator (fragment): The lac repressor binds to the lac operator to inhibit transcription in E. coli. This inhibition can be relieved by adding lactose or isopropyl-β-D-thiogalactopyranoside (IPTG). lac repressor encoded by lacI
  10904..10922   +  promoter       T3 promoter: promoter for bacteriophage T3 RNA polymerase
