[The description below was written by a language model from this plasmid's Addgene catalogue record and pLannotate feature annotations shown in this document.]
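Description:
TFORF0939 is a lentiviral mammalian expression plasmid built on the pLX_TRC317 backbone. It belongs to a barcoded library of transcription factor open reading frames and carries human ZNF473 (also called ZFP100). The sequenced record is 10,945 nt, matching the stated backbone plus a roughly 2.7 kb insert. In bacteria the plasmid replicates from a high-copy ColE1/pUC-type origin and is selected with ampicillin through the bla gene. An f1 origin, lac regulatory remnants and T7/T3 promoters are also present as backbone elements. The depositor warns that recombination can occur during propagation, which is a common issue with LTR-containing vectors.

The viral cassette follows a third-generation, self-inactivating design. An RSV promoter drives a truncated HIV-1 5' LTR, followed by the Ψ packaging signal, a gag fragment, the RRE for Rev-dependent export, and a cPPT/CTS. A ΔU3 3' LTR and an SV40 polyadenylation signal close the cassette. Within it, an SV40 early promoter expresses puromycin N-acetyltransferase for selecting transduced cells. Further downstream, the strong constitutive EF-1α promoter drives the ZNF473 ORF, and a WPRE after the ORF enhances transcript expression. The annotation tool matches only part of the insert region to ZNF473, which may reflect the specific isoform cloned. The unique 24-bp barcode described in the catalogue entry is not annotated, so its position cannot be stated from the feature table.

The construct is intended for ZNF473 overexpression, alone or in pooled screens where the barcode identifies which transcription factor each cell received, as in directed differentiation studies. ZNF473 itself is annotated as participating in histone pre-mRNA 3'-end processing and in G1-to-S progression.
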