Addgene plasmid #142212: TFORF0939
Purpose: Lentiviral vector for overexpressing transcription factor ORFs with unique 24-bp barcodes. Barcodes facilitate identification of transcription factors in pooled screens.
Depositing lab: Feng Zhang. Depositing organization: Broad Institute. Publication: A transcription factor atlas of directed differentiation. Joung J, Ma S, Tay T, Geiger-Schuller KR, Kirchgatterer PC, Verdine VK, Guo B, Arias-Garcia MA, Allen WE, Singh A, Kuksenko O, Abudayyeh OO, Gootenberg JS, Fu Z, Macrae RK, Buenrostro JD, Regev A, Zhang F. Cell. 2023 Jan 5;186(1):209-229.e26. doi: 10.1016/j.cell.2022.11.026. PubMed 36608654.
Backbone
  Vector backbone: pLX_TRC317
  Backbone manufacturer: Broad Institute Genetic Perturbation Platform
  Backbone size w/o insert (bp): 8264
  Vector type: Mammalian Expression, Lentiviral
  Selectable markers: Puromycin
Growth in bacteria
  Bacterial resistance: Ampicillin, 100 μg/mL
  Growth temperature: 37°C
  Growth strain: NEB Stable
  Copy number: High Copy
Gene/Insert
  Gene/Insert name: ZNF473
  Species: H. sapiens (human)
  Insert size (bp): 2681
  Entrez Gene: ZNF473 (a.k.a. ZFP100, ZN473)
  Promoter: EF1a
  Cloning method: Unknown
  Sequencing primers: 5′ GGGTGGAGACTGAAGTTAGGCCAG; 3′ CACATAGCGTAAAAGGAGCAACATAG
Terms and licenses: Academic/Nonprofit Terms; Industry Terms: Not Available to Industry
Depositor comments: NM_001308424,ENST00000445728 . The transcription factor ORF portion of this plasmid was synthesized by Genewiz. Please test multiple small colonies in case of plasmid recombination. To make this collection available in a timely manner, a portion of this collection was not fully sequenced by Addgene. If an Addgene verified full plasmid sequence is not available, please contact us prior to placing an order to request the full sequence.
How to cite: TFORF0939 was a gift from Feng Zhang (Addgene plasmid # 142212 ; http://n2t.net/addgene:142212 ; RRID:Addgene_142212)
