>Addgene plasmid #142212 | TFORF0939 | depositor partial sequence | sequence record 278774 | Insert
ACCGCCACCATGGACTTCACCTTGGGAGACTGGGAGCAGCTCGGGCTGGAACAGGGGGACACGTTCTGGG
ACACAGCGTTGGACAATTGCCAGGACCTCTTCCTGCTGGACCCCCCAAGACCCAACCTGACCTCCCACCC
AGATGGCAGTGAAGATCTGGAGCCTCTGGCAGGAGGAAGCCCAGAAGCAACAAGCCCTGATGTGACTGAG
ACCAAGAACTCTCCTCTGATGGAGGATTTCTTCGAAGAAGGATTCTCCCAGGAGATTATAGAGATGTTAT
CCAAGGATGGCTTCTGGAACTCCAATTTCGGAGAAGCCTGTATAGAGGACACCTGGTTAGATAGTTTGCT
AGGCGATCCAGAAAGTCTTCTGAGGTCTGATATTGCCACCAACGGGGAAAGTCCCACGGAATGCAAGAGT
CATGAATTAAAGAGAGGACTCAGTCCTGTGTCCACCGTTTCCACGGGAGAAGATTCCATGGTGCATAATG
TTTCTGAAAAGACCCTCACACCAGCTAAGTCTAAGGAATATAGGGGTGAGTTTTTCTCCTACTCCGACCA
CAGCCAGCAGGATTCTGTTCAGGAAGGGGAGAAACCATATCAATGTAGTGAATGTGGGAAAAGCTTCAGT
GGGAGTTACCGTCTTACCCAGCACTGGATCACTCATACTAGGGAGAAACCCACTGTCCATCAAGAGTGTG
AGCAAGGTTTTGACCGGAATGCTTCCCTTTCTGTGTATCCGAAAACTCACACGGGCTACAAATTCTATGT
GTGTAATGAATATGGGACAACTTTTAGTCAGAGTACATACCTGTGGCATCAGAAAACTCACACTGGAGAA
AAACCATGTAAGAGTCAAGATAGTGACCACCCACCCAGTCATGACACACAGCCTGGTGAGCATCAGAAAA
CTCACACAGATAGTAAGTCCTACAACTGTAACGAATGCGGCAAGGCTTTTACCCGGATCTTCCACCTTAC
TCGGCACCAGAAGATCCACACTCGGAAACGCTATGAGTGTTCCAAGTGCCAGGCGACCTTCAACTTGAGA
AAACACCTCATCCAACATCAGAAAACTCACGCTGCAAAAACTACCTCTGAGTGTCAGGAGTGTGGGAAGA
TTTTTAGGCACAGTTCGCTGCTCATTGAACACCAGGCTCTTCATGCTGGAGAGGAGCCTTATAAGTGTAA
CGAACGTGGGAAATCCTTCAGGCATAACTCTACCCTAAAGATCCATCAGAGGGTTCACAGTGGAGAGAAG
CCTTACAAATGCAGTGAGTGTGGGAAGGCCTTCCACCGGCACACTCACCTTAATGAACATCGGCGAATTC
ATACAGGCTACAGACCCCACAAATGTCAGGAATGCGTCAGGAGTTTCAGCCGGCCCTCACATCTGATGCG
ACATCAGGCCATTCACACCGCAGAAAAGCCCTATAGCTGTGCTGAATGCAAGGAGACTTTCAGCGATAAC
AATCGCCTTGTGCAACACCAGAAAATGCACACTGTCAAAACCCCATATGAATGTCAGGAGTGCGGAGAAC
GCTTCATTTGCGGCTCAACCCTGAAGTGCCACGAGAGTGTTCACGCCAGAGAAAAACAAGGATTTTTTGT
GAGTGGGAAGATCTTGGATCAGAACCCAGAACAGAAAGAGAAGTGCTTTAAGTGTAACAAATGTGAGAAA
ACCTTTAGCTGCAGCAAATACCTAACTCAGCACGAGAGGATTCACACCAGGGGAGTGAAGCCCTTTGAAT
GTGACCAGTGTGGGAAAGCCTTTGGCCAAAGTACTCGGCTCATTCACCATCAAAGAATCCACTCTAGAGT
GAGGCTGTATAAATGGGGTGAGCAAGGGAAAGCCATCAGCAGTGCCTCCCTTATCAAACTTCAGTCCTTC
CACACAAAGGAGCACCCTTTTAAATGTAACGAATGCGGAAAGACCTTCAGCCACAGTGCACACCTCTCAA
AACATCAGTTAATTCACGCTGGAGAGAATCCCTTTAAATGTAGTAAGTGTGACAGAGTCTTCACCCAGAG
AAACTACCTTGTTCAGCATGAGCGAACTCATGCCAGAAAGAAGCCGTTGGTGTGTAACGAATGCGGGAAA
ACGTTCCGTCAGAGCTCATGCCTTTCTAAGCATCAGAGAATTCACTCAGGTGAGAAGCCCTATGTATGTG
ATTACTGCGGGAAGGCCTTCGGCCTGAGTGCTGAGCTTGTCCGCCACCAGAGAATTCACACTGGAGAAAA
GCCTTATGTTTGTCAGGAATGCGGGAAAGCCTTCACCCAGAGCTCATGCCTTTCTATTCACCGGAGAGTT
CACACTGGGGAGAAGCCCTACAGATGTGGTGAATGTGGGAAAGCCTTTGCCCAGAAAGCAAATCTAACAC
AGCACCAGAGAATTCACACAGGGGAGAAGCCTTACTCCTGTAATGTGTGTGGCAAAGCTTTTGTCCTCAG
TGCCCATCTCAACCAGCACCTGAGAGTTCACACCCAGGAGACACTTTATCAGTGTCAACGTTGCCAGAAA
GCCTTTCGGTGCCACTCGAGCCTCAGCCGCCATCAGCGTGTACACAACAAGCAGCAATACTGCCTGTAGT
AATGAACTAGTCCGTAACTTGAAAGTATTTCGATTTCTTGGCTTTATATATCTTGTGGAAAGGACGAATC
GAGAGGTCAGACACATTTACC
