>Addgene plasmid #142212 | TFORF0939 | depositor partial sequence | sequence record 278775 | Barcode
ATCGAGAGGTCAGACACATTTACC
